Addgene plasmid #127391: pCAG-mEGFP-CaMKIIa (T286D)
Purpose: Fluorescent reporter for mutant Ca2+/calmodulin-dependent protein kinase II alpha (T286D)
Depositing lab: Ryohei Yasuda. Publication: Mechanisms of Ca(2+)/calmodulin-dependent kinase II activation in single dendritic spines. Chang JY, Nakahata Y, Hayano Y, Yasuda R. Nat Commun. 2019 Jun 25;10(1):2784. doi: 10.1038/s41467-019-10694-z. PubMed 31239443.
Backbone
  Vector backbone: Customized Vector
  Total vector size (bp): 6921
  Vector type: Mammalian Expression
Growth in bacteria
  Bacterial resistance: Ampicillin, 100 μg/mL
  Growth temperature: 37°C
  Growth strain: DH5alpha
  Copy number: Unknown
Gene/Insert
  Gene/Insert name: calcium/calmodulin-dependent protein kinase II alpha (alt names: CaMKIIa; Camk2a)
  Species: R. norvegicus (rat)
  Insert size (bp): 1434
  Mutation: changed Threonine 286 to Aspartic acid
  GenBank ID: NM_012920.1
  Entrez Gene: Camk2a (a.k.a. PK2CDD, PKCCD)
  Promoter: pCAG
  Tag / fusion protein: mEGFP (N terminal on insert)
  Cloning method: Gibson Cloning
  Sequencing primers: 5′ GCCTCTGCTAACCATGTTC, AGAGCAGCAGGCATGGTTT
Terms and licenses: Academic/Nonprofit Terms; Industry Terms: Not Available to Industry
How to cite: pCAG-mEGFP-CaMKIIa (T286D) was a gift from Ryohei Yasuda (Addgene plasmid # 127391 ; http://n2t.net/addgene:127391 ; RRID:Addgene_127391)
