[The description below was written by a language model from this plasmid's Addgene catalogue record and pLannotate feature annotations shown in this document.]
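Description:
pCAG-mEGFP-CaMKIIa (T286D) is a mammalian expression plasmid of roughly 6.9 kb, built on a customized backbone, that drives a fluorescently tagged mutant of rat calcium/calmodulin-dependent protein kinase II alpha (Camk2a). It is maintained in E. coli through a high-copy ColE1/pUC-type origin and selected with ampicillin via the β-lactamase gene and its native promoter. The backbone also carries remnants of lac regulatory sequences (lac promoter, operator, CAP site and short lacI fragments), plus an SV40 origin of replication with a fragment of the SV40 promoter and an SV40 poly(A) signal. The SV40 origin can support episomal replication in cells expressing large T antigen. No mammalian selection marker is annotated.

Expression comes from the composite CAG promoter, annotated here as the CMV immediate-early enhancer, the chicken β-actin promoter (spanning the sequence origin) and the chimeric chicken β-actin/rabbit β-globin intron, a combination that gives strong, broadly active transcription. Downstream lies monomeric EGFP, joined through a short multiple-cloning-site remnant to the N terminus of the 1,434 bp CaMKIIα coding sequence, and the transcript ends at a rabbit β-globin polyadenylation signal. The automated annotation matched the kinase to the mouse protein entry, but the catalogue lists the insert as rat. Threonine 286, the autophosphorylation site in the regulatory segment, is changed to aspartic acid, a substitution generally used to mimic phosphorylation and the resulting calcium-independent autonomous activity. The record describes the plasmid as a fluorescent reporter for this mutant kinase, and it comes from work on CaMKII activation in single dendritic spines.
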