Features (pLannotate 1.2.2; 19 found; start..end, strand, type, name):
    261..1281    +  intron         chimeric intron: chimera between introns from chicken β-actin and rabbit β-globin
   1279..1335    +  CDS            HBB (fragment): HBB_LEPEU - Experimental evidence at protein level: Swiss-Prot protein existence level 1. Involved in oxygen transport from the lung to the various peripheral tissues. From Lepus europaeus (European hare).
   1348..2064    +  CDS            mEGFP: mEGFP is a basic (constitutively fluorescent) green fluorescent protein published in 2002, derived from Aequorea victoria. It has moderate acid sensitivity.
   2065..2085    +  misc_feature   MCS (fragment): multiple cloning site
   2086..3519    +  CDS            Camk2a: KCC2A_MOUSE - Experimental evidence at protein level: Swiss-Prot protein existence level 1. [Isoform Alpha KAP]: Has no kinase activity. From Mus musculus (Mouse).
   3614..3669    +  polyA_signal   β-globin poly(A) signal: rabbit β-globin polyadenylation signal (Gil and Proudfoot, 1987)
   4054..4070    -  protein_bind   lac operator: The lac repressor binds to the lac operator to inhibit transcription in E. coli. This inhibition can be relieved by adding lactose or isopropyl-β-D-thiogalactopyranoside (IPTG). lac repressor encoded by lacI
   4078..4108    -  promoter       lac promoter: promoter for the E. coli lac operon
   4123..4144    -  protein_bind   CAP binding site: CAP binding activates transcription in the presence of cAMP. E. coli catabolite activator protein
   4157..4196    -  CDS            lacI (fragment): lac repressor; lacI; The lac repressor binds to the lac operator to inhibit transcription in E. coli. This inhibition can be relieved by adding lactose or isopropyl-β-D-thiogalactopyranoside (IPTG).
   4203..4225    +  promoter       SV40 promoter (fragment): SV40 enhancer and early promoter
   4249..4384    +  rep_origin     SV40 ori: SV40 origin of replication
   4404..4538    +  polyA_signal   SV40 poly(A) signal: SV40 polyadenylation signal
   4540..4594    -  CDS            lacI (fragment): lac repressor; lacI; The lac repressor binds to the lac operator to inhibit transcription in E. coli. This inhibition can be relieved by adding lactose or isopropyl-β-D-thiogalactopyranoside (IPTG).
   4777..5365    -  rep_origin     ori: high-copy-number ColE1/pMB1/pBR322/pUC origin of replication
   5536..6396    -  CDS            AmpR: β-lactamase; bla; confers resistance to ampicillin, carbenicillin, and related antibiotics
   6397..6501    -  promoter       AmpR promoter: bla
   6536..6915    +  enhancer       CMV enhancer: human cytomegalovirus immediate early enhancer
   6917..260     +  promoter       chicken β-actin promoter (across the origin): No description available
>Addgene plasmid #127391 | pCAG-mEGFP-CaMKIIa (T286D) | addgene full sequence | sequence record 250431 | Addgene NGS Result
CTGCTTCACTCTCCCCATCTCCCCCCCCTCCCCACCCCCAATTTTGTATTTATTTATTTTTTAATTATTT
TGTGCAGCGATGGGGGCGGGGGGGGGGGGGGGGGCGCGCGCCAGGCGGGGCGGGGCGGGGCGAGGGGCGG
GGCGGGGCGAGGCGGAGAGGTGCGGCGGCAGCCAATCAGAGCGGCGCGCTCCGAAAGTTTCCTTTTATGG
CGAGGCGGCGGCGGCGGCGGCCCTATAAAAAGCGAAGCGCGCGGCGGGCGGGAGTCGCTGCGCGCTGCCT
TCGCCCCGTGCCCCGCTCCGCCGCCGCCTCGCGCCGCCCGCCCCGGCTCTGACTGACCGCGTTACTCCCA
CAGGTGAGCGGGCGGGACGGCCCTTCTCCTCCGGGCTGTAATTAGCGCTTGGTTTAATGACGGCTTGTTT
CTTTTCTGTGGCTGCGTGAAAGCCTTGAGGGGCTCCGGGAGGGCCCTTTGTGCGGGGGGAGCGGCTCGGG
GGGTGCGTGCGTGTGTGTGTGCGTGGGGAGCGCCGCGTGCGGCTCCGCGCTGCCCGGCGGCTGTGAGCGC
TGCGGGCGCGGCGCGGGGCTTTGTGCGCTCCGCAGTGTGCGCGAGGGGAGCGCGGCCGGGGGCGGTGCCC
CGCGGTGCGGGGGGGGCTGCGAGGGGAACAAAGGCTGCGTGCGGGGTGTGTGCGTGGGGGGGTGAGCAGG
GGGTGTGGGCGCGTCGGTCGGGCTGCAACCCCCCCTGCACCCCCCTCCCCGAGTTGCTGAGCACGGCCCG
GCTTCGGGTGCGGGGCTCCGTACGGGGCGTGGCGCGGGGCTCGCCGTGCCGGGCGGGGGGTGGCGGCAGG
TGGGGGTGCCGGGCGGGGCGGGGCCGCCTCGGGCCGGGGAGGGCTCGGGGGAGGGGCGCGGCGGCCCCCG
GAGCGCCGGCGGCTGTCGAGGCGCGGCGAGCCGCAGCCATTGCCTTTTATGGTAATCGTGCGAGAGGGCG
CAGGGACTTCCTTTGTCCCAAATCTGTGCGGAGCCGAAATCTGGGAGGCGCCGCCGCACCCCCTCTAGCG
GGCGCGGGGCGAAGCGGTGCGGCGCCGGCAGGAAGGAAATGGGCGGGGAGGGCCTTCGTGCGTCGCCGCG
CCGCCGTCCCCTTCTCCCTCTCCAGCCTCGGGGCTGTCCGCGGGGGGACGGCTGCCTTCGGGGGGGACGG
GGCAGGGCGGGGTTCGGCTTCTGGCGTGTGACCGGCGGCTCTAGCTAGAGCCTCTGCTAACCATGTTCAT
GCCTTCTTCTTTTTCCTACAGCTCCTGGGCAACGTGCTGGTTATTGTGCTGTCTCATCATTTTGGCAAAG
AATTCGCTAGCGCCACCATGGTGAGCAAGGGCGAGGAGCTGTTCACCGGGGTGGTGCCCATCCTGGTCGA
GCTGGACGGCGACGTAAACGGCCACAAGTTCAGCGTGTCCGGCGAGGGCGAGGGCGATGCCACCTACGGC
AAGCTGACCCTGAAGTTCATCTGCACCACCGGCAAGCTGCCCGTGCCCTGGCCCACCCTCGTGACCACCC
TGACCTACGGCGTGCAGTGCTTCAGCCGCTACCCCGACCACATGAAGCAGCACGACTTCTTCAAGTCCGC
CATGCCCGAAGGCTACGTCCAGGAGCGCACCATCTTCTTCAAGGACGACGGCAACTACAAGACCCGCGCC
GAGGTGAAGTTCGAGGGCGACACCCTGGTGAACCGCATCGAGCTGAAGGGCATCGACTTCAAGGAGGACG
GCAACATCCTGGGGCACAAGCTGGAGTACAACTACAACAGCCACAACGTCTATATCATGGCCGACAAGCA
GAAGAACGGCATCAAGGTGAACTTCAAGATCCGCCACAACATCGAGGACGGCAGCGTGCAGCTCGCCGAC
CACTACCAGCAGAACACCCCCATCGGCGACGGCCCCGTGCTGCTGCCCGACAACCACTACCTGAGCACCC
AGTCCAAGCTGAGCAAAGACCCCAACGAGAAGCGCGATCACATGGTCCTGCTGGAGTTCGTGACCGCCGC
CGGGATCACTCTCGGCATGGACGAGCTGTACAAGTCCGGACTCAGATCTCGAGCTATGGCTACCATCACC
TGCACCCGATTCACGGAAGAGTACCAGCTCTTCGAGGAACTGGGAAAGGGAGCCTTCTCCGTGGTGCGCA
GGTGTGTGAAGGTGCTGGCTGGCCAGGAGTATGCTGCCAAGATTATCAACACCAAGAAGCTCTCAGCCAG
AGATCACCAGAAGTTGGAACGCGAGGCCCGCATCTGCCGCTTGTTGAAGCACCCCAATATCGTCCGACTC
CATGACAGCATCTCCGAGGAGGGGCACCACTACCTTATCTTCGATCTGGTCACTGGTGGGGAGCTGTTCG
AAGACATTGTGGCCCGGGAGTATTACAGTGAGGCTGATGCCAGCCACTGTATCCAGCAGATCCTGGAGGC
TGTGCTACACTGTCACCAGATGGGGGTGGTGCATCGCGACCTGAAGCCTGAGAATCTGTTGCTGGCTTCG
AAGCTCAAGGGTGCTGCGGTGAAGCTGGCAGACTTTGGCCTGGCCATAGAGGTTGAGGGAGAGCAGCAGG
CATGGTTTGGGTTCGCAGGGACACCTGGATACCTCTCCCCAGAAGTGCTGCGGAAGGACCCATACGGGAA
GCCTGTGGACCTGTGGGCCTGTGGCGTCATCCTGTATATCTTGCTGGTTGGGTATCCCCCATTCTGGGAT
GAGGACCAGCACCGCCTGTACCAGCAGATCAAAGCTGGTGCCTACGATTTCCCATCACCAGAATGGGACA
CCGTCACCCCGGAAGCCAAGGATCTGATCAATAAGATGCTGACCATCAACCCGTCCAAACGCATCACGGC
CGCTGAGGCTCTCAAGCACCCCTGGATCTCGCACCGCTCCACTGTGGCCTCCTGCATGCACAGACAGGAG
GACGTGGACTGCCTGAAGAAGTTCAATGCCAGGAGGAAACTGAAGGGAGCCATCCTCACCACTATGCTGG
CCACCAGGAACTTCTCCGGAGGGAAGAGTGGAGGAAACAAGAAGAATGATGGCGTGAAGGAATCCTCTGA
GAGCACCAACACCACCATCGAGGATGAAGACACCAAAGTGCGCAAACAGGAAATTATCAAAGTGACAGAG
CAGCTGATCGAAGCCATAAGCAATGGAGACTTTGAATCCTACACGAAGATGTGCGACCCTGGAATGACAG
CCTTTGAACCGGAGGCCCTGGGGAACCTGGTCGAGGGCCTGGACTTTCATCGATTCTATTTTGAAAACCT
GTGGTCCCGGAACAGCAAGCCCGTGCACACCACCATCCTGAACCCTCACATCCACCTGATGGGTGACGAG
TCAGCCTGCATCGCCTACATCCGCATCACTCAGTACCTGGATGCGGGTGGCATCCCCCGCACGGCCCAGT
CAGAGGAGACCCGTGTCTGGCACCGCAGGGATGGAAAATGGCAGATCGTCCACTTCCACAGATCTGGGGC
GCCCTCCGTCCTGCCCCATTGAGCGGCCGCGACTCTAGAGTCGACGGATCTTTTTCCCTCTGCCAAAAAT
TATGGGGACATCATGAAGCCCCTTGAGCATCTGACTTCTGGCTAATAAAGGAAATTTATTTTCATTGCAA
TAGTGTGTTGGAATTTTTTGTGTCTCTCACTCGGAAGGACATATGGGAGGGCAAATCATTTAAAACATCA
GAATGAGTATTTGGTTTAGAGTTTGGCAACATATGCCCATATGCTGGCTGCCATGAACAAAGGTTGGCTA
TAAAGAGGTCATCAGTATATGAAACAGCCCCCTGCTGTCCATTCCTTATTCCATAGAAAAGCCTTGACTT
GAGGTTAGATTTTTTTTATATTTTGTTTTGTGTTATTTTTTTCTTTAACATCCCTAAAATTTTCCTTACA
TGTTTTACTAGCCAGATTTTTCCTCCTCTCCTGACTACTCCCAGTCATAGCTGTCCCTCTTCTCTTATGG
AGATCCCTCGACCTGCAGCCCAAGCTTGGCGTAATCATGGTCATAGCTGTTTCCTGTGTGAAATTGTTAT
CCGCTCACAATTCCACACAACATACGAGCCGGAAGCATAAAGTGTAAAGCCTGGGGTGCCTAATGAGTGA
GCTAACTCACATTAATTGCGTTGCGCTCACTGCCCGCTTTCCAGTCGGGAAACCTGTCGTGCCAGCGGAT
CCGCATCTCAATTAGTCAGCAACCATAGTCCCGCCCCTAACTCCGCCCATCCCGCCCCTAACTCCGCCCA
GTTCCGCCCATTCTCCGCCCCATGGCTGACTAATTTTTTTTATTTATGCAGAGGCCGAGGCCGCCTCGGC
CTCTGAGCTATTCCAGAAGTAGTGAGGAGGCTTTTTTGGAGGCCTAGGCTTTTGCAAAAAGCTAACTTGT
TTATTGCAGCTTATAATGGTTACAAATAAAGCAATAGCATCACAAATTTCACAAATAAAGCATTTTTTTC
ACTGCATTCTAGTTGTGGTTTGTCCAAACTCATCAATGTATCTTATCATGTCTGGATCCGCTGCATTAAT
GAATCGGCCAACGCGCGGGGAGAGGCGGTTTGCGTATTGGGCGCTCTTCCGCTTCCTCGCTCACTGACTC
GCTGCGCTCGGTCGTTCGGCTGCGGCGAGCGGTATCAGCTCACTCAAAGGCGGTAATACGGTTATCCACA
GAATCAGGGGATAACGCAGGAAAGAACATGTGAGCAAAAGGCCAGCAAAAGGCCAGGAACCGTAAAAAGG
CCGCGTTGCTGGCGTTTTTCCATAGGCTCCGCCCCCCTGACGAGCATCACAAAAATCGACGCTCAAGTCA
GAGGTGGCGAAACCCGACAGGACTATAAAGATACCAGGCGTTTCCCCCTGGAAGCTCCCTCGTGCGCTCT
CCTGTTCCGACCCTGCCGCTTACCGGATACCTGTCCGCCTTTCTCCCTTCGGGAAGCGTGGCGCTTTCTC
ATAGCTCACGCTGTAGGTATCTCAGTTCGGTGTAGGTCGTTCGCTCCAAGCTGGGCTGTGTGCACGAACC
CCCCGTTCAGCCCGACCGCTGCGCCTTATCCGGTAACTATCGTCTTGAGTCCAACCCGGTAAGACACGAC
TTATCGCCACTGGCAGCAGCCACTGGTAACAGGATTAGCAGAGCGAGGTATGTAGGCGGTGCTACAGAGT
TCTTGAAGTGGTGGCCTAACTACGGCTACACTAGAAGAACAGTATTTGGTATCTGCGCTCTGCTGAAGCC
AGTTACCTTCGGAAAAAGAGTTGGTAGCTCTTGATCCGGCAAACAAACCACCGCTGGTAGCGGTGGTTTT
TTTGTTTGCAAGCAGCAGATTACGCGCAGAAAAAAAGGATCTCAAGAAGATCCTTTGATCTTTTCTACGG
GGTCTGACGCTCAGTGGAACGAAAACTCACGTTAAGGGATTTTGGTCATGAGATTATCAAAAAGGATCTT
CACCTAGATCCTTTTAAATTAAAAATGAAGTTTTAAATCAATCTAAAGTATATATGAGTAAACTTGGTCT
GACAGTTACCAATGCTTAATCAGTGAGGCACCTATCTCAGCGATCTGTCTATTTCGTTCATCCATAGTTG
CCTGACTCCCCGTCGTGTAGATAACTACGATACGGGAGGGCTTACCATCTGGCCCCAGTGCTGCAATGAT
ACCGCGAGACCCACGCTCACCGGCTCCAGATTTATCAGCAATAAACCAGCCAGCCGGAAGGGCCGAGCGC
AGAAGTGGTCCTGCAACTTTATCCGCCTCCATCCAGTCTATTAATTGTTGCCGGGAAGCTAGAGTAAGTA
GTTCGCCAGTTAATAGTTTGCGCAACGTTGTTGCCATTGCTACAGGCATCGTGGTGTCACGCTCGTCGTT
TGGTATGGCTTCATTCAGCTCCGGTTCCCAACGATCAAGGCGAGTTACATGATCCCCCATGTTGTGCAAA
AAAGCGGTTAGCTCCTTCGGTCCTCCGATCGTTGTCAGAAGTAAGTTGGCCGCAGTGTTATCACTCATGG
TTATGGCAGCACTGCATAATTCTCTTACTGTCATGCCATCCGTAAGATGCTTTTCTGTGACTGGTGAGTA
CTCAACCAAGTCATTCTGAGAATAGTGTATGCGGCGACCGAGTTGCTCTTGCCCGGCGTCAATACGGGAT
AATACCGCGCCACATAGCAGAACTTTAAAAGTGCTCATCATTGGAAAACGTTCTTCGGGGCGAAAACTCT
CAAGGATCTTACCGCTGTTGAGATCCAGTTCGATGTAACCCACTCGTGCACCCAACTGATCTTCAGCATC
TTTTACTTTCACCAGCGTTTCTGGGTGAGCAAAAACAGGAAGGCAAAATGCCGCAAAAAAGGGAATAAGG
GCGACACGGAAATGTTGAATACTCATACTCTTCCTTTTTCAATATTATTGAAGCATTTATCAGGGTTATT
GTCTCATGAGCGGATACATATTTGAATGTATTTAGAAAAATAAACAAATAGGGGTTCCGCGCACATTTCC
CCGAAAAGTGCCACCTGGGTCGATCGACATTGATTATTGACTAGTTATTAATAGTAATCAATTACGGGGT
CATTAGTTCATAGCCCATATATGGAGTTCCGCGTTACATAACTTACGGTAAATGGCCCGCCTGGCTGACC
GCCCAACGACCCCCGCCCATTGACGTCAATAATGACGTATGTTCCCATAGTAACGCCAATAGGGACTTTC
CATTGACGTCAATGGGTGGAGTATTTACGGTAAACTGCCCACTTGGCAGTACATCAAGTGTATCATATGC
CAAGTACGCCCCCTATTGACGTCAATGACGGTAAATGGCCCGCCTGGCATTATGCCCAGTACATGACCTT
ATGGGACTTTCCTACTTGGCAGTACATCTACGTATTAGTCATCGCTATTACCATGGTCGAGGTGAGCCCC
ACGTT
